Addgene plasmid #31833: pVSV eGFP RABV-G
Depositing lab: Connie Cepko. Depositing organization: Harvard Medical School. Publication: Anterograde or retrograde transsynaptic labeling of CNS neurons with vesicular stomatitis virus vectors. Beier KT, Saunders A, Oldenburg IA, Miyamichi K, Akhtar N, Luo L, Whelan SP, Sabatini B, Cepko CL. Proc Natl Acad Sci U S A. 2011 Sep 13;108(37):15414-9. Epub 2011 Aug 8. 10.1073/pnas.1110854108 PubMed 21825165.
Backbone
  Vector backbone: pBR322
  Vector type: Bacterial Expression
Growth in bacteria
  Bacterial resistance: Ampicillin, 100 μg/mL
  Growth temperature: 30°C
  Growth strain: DH5alpha
  Copy number: High Copy
Gene/Insert
  Gene/Insert name: VSV genome
Terms and licenses: Academic/Nonprofit Terms; Industry Terms: Not Available to Industry
Depositor comments: This plasmid could potentially be used to generate BL2 virus. It is the responsibility of the recipient scientist to ensure that they are in compliance with their institutions’ biosafety requirements.
How to cite: pVSV eGFP RABV-G was a gift from Connie Cepko (Addgene plasmid # 31833 ; http://n2t.net/addgene:31833 ; RRID:Addgene_31833)
