[The description below was written by a language model from this plasmid's Addgene catalogue record and pLannotate feature annotations shown in this document.]
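Description:
pVSV eGFP RABV-G is a roughly 15 kb plasmid carrying a full-length recombinant vesicular stomatitis virus (VSV) genome as cDNA in a pBR322-derived backbone. It is catalogued as a bacterial expression vector, but in practice it serves as a rescue plasmid for producing infectious virus. It is propagated in E. coli using a ColE1/pMB1-type origin, listed as high copy, with ampicillin selection through the bla gene and its promoter. Only short remnants of the tetracycline resistance gene, rop, bom and lacI remain from the parental backbone.

The viral cassette begins at a T7 promoter located at the end of the circular map. Transcription continues across the sequence origin into the genome and finishes at a hepatitis delta virus ribozyme followed by a T7 terminator. This arrangement lets T7 RNA polymerase make a genome-length RNA, and the ribozyme cleaves itself to leave a precise 3′ end, which is the standard design for recovering negative-strand RNA viruses from cloned DNA.

Within the genome, EGFP occupies the first transcription position, upstream of the VSV Indiana N, P and M genes. The native VSV glycoprotein gene is replaced by the rabies virus glycoprotein (RABV-G), and the L polymerase gene follows. Because all essential genes are present, the recovered virus should be replication-competent, expressing EGFP in infected cells and using the rabies glycoprotein for attachment and entry.

The associated publication describes VSV vectors for anterograde or retrograde transsynaptic labeling of CNS neurons, with this construct being the rabies-glycoprotein version. The depositor notes that the plasmid could be used to generate BL2-level virus and that recipients are responsible for meeting their institution's biosafety requirements.
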