Features (pLannotate 1.2.2; 19 found; start..end, strand, type, name):
     73..789     +  CDS            EGFP: EGFP is a basic (constitutively fluorescent) green fluorescent protein published in 1996, derived from Aequorea victoria. It is reported to be a rapidly-maturing weak dimer with moderate acid sensitivity.
    825..2090    +  CDS            N: NCAP_VSIVA - Experimental evidence at protein level: Swiss-Prot protein existence level 1. Encapsidates the genome in a ratio of one N per nine ribonucleotides, protecting it from nucleases. The encapsidated genomic RNA is termed the NC and serves as template for transcription and replication. Nucleocapsid assembly is concommitant with replication, therefore viral replication depends on the intracellular concentration of free N, termed N(0). All replicative products are resistant to nucleases. From Vesicular stomatitis Indiana virus (strain San Juan) (VSIV).
   2157..2951    +  CDS            P: PHOSP_VSIVM - Experimental evidence at protein level: Swiss-Prot protein existence level 1. Essential component of the RNA polymerase transcription and replication complex. Binds the viral ribonucleocapsid and positions the L polymerase on the template. May act as a chaperone for newly synthesized free N protein, so-called N(0). Plays a role in virion assembly (By similarity). From Vesicular stomatitis Indiana virus (strain Mudd-Summers) (VSIV).
   3011..3721    +  CDS            M: MATRX_VSIVG - Experimental evidence at protein level: Swiss-Prot protein existence level 1. Inhibits mRNA nuclear export through direct interaction with host RAE1-NUP98 complex, thereby preventing interferon signaling and establishment of antiviral state in infected cells. Induces cell- rounding, cytoskeleton disorganization and apoptosis in infected cell. Inhibits host transcription, possibly through interaction with host DNA repair factor IIH/TFIIH GTF2H5 subunit (By similarity). From Vesicular stomatitis Indiana virus (strain Glasgow) (VSIV).
   3842..5413    +  CDS            G: GLYCO_RABVS - Experimental evidence at protein level: Swiss-Prot protein existence level 1. Attaches the virus to host cellular receptor, inducing endocytosis of the virion. In the endosome, the acidic pH induces conformational changes in the glycoprotein trimer, which trigger fusion between virus and cell membrane. There is convincing in vitro evidence that the muscular form of the nicotinic acetylcholine receptor (nAChR), the neuronal cell adhesion molecule (NCAM), and the p75 neurotrophin receptor (p75NTR) bind glycoprotein and thereby facilitate rabies virus entry into cells (By similarity
   5537..11863   +  CDS            L: L_VSIVM - Experimental evidence at protein level: Swiss-Prot protein existence level 1. Responsible for RNA synthesis (replicase and transcriptase), cap addition, and cap methylation (By similarity). Performs also the polyadenylation of subgenomic mRNAs by a stuttering mechanism at a slipery stop site present at the end of viral genes (By similarity). The template is composed of the viral RNA tightly encapsidated by the nucleoprotein (N) (By similarity). The viral polymerase binds to the genomic RNA at the 3' leader promoter, thereby initiating either genome replication or mRNA transcription.
  11964..12055   +  ncRNA          HDV ribozyme: Accession: RF00094 - Hepatitis delta virus ribozyme
  12062..12111   +  CDS            SET1 (fragment): solubility-enhancement tag derived from T7 phage gene 10B
  12119..12166   +  terminator     T7 terminator: transcription terminator for bacteriophage T7 RNA polymerase
  12195..12229   +  misc_feature   MCS (fragment): pUC18/19 multiple cloning site
  12234..12252   -  promoter       SP6 promoter: promoter for bacteriophage SP6 RNA polymerase
  12480..12755   +  CDS            TcR (fragment): tetracycline efflux protein; tet; confers resistance to tetracycline
  12756..12804   -  misc_feature   bom (fragment): basis of mobility region from pBR322
  12906..12941   -  CDS            rop (fragment): Rop protein, which maintains plasmids at low copy number; rop
  13036..13140   +  promoter       AmpR promoter: bla
  13141..14001   +  CDS            AmpR: β-lactamase; bla; confers resistance to ampicillin, carbenicillin, and related antibiotics
  14172..14760   +  rep_origin     ori: high-copy-number ColE1/pMB1/pBR322/pUC origin of replication
  14943..14996   +  CDS            lacI (fragment): lac repressor; lacI; The lac repressor binds to the lac operator to inhibit transcription in E. coli. This inhibition can be relieved by adding lactose or isopropyl-β-D-thiogalactopyranoside (IPTG).
  15019..15037   +  promoter       T7 promoter: promoter for bacteriophage T7 RNA polymerase
>Addgene plasmid #31833 | pVSV eGFP RABV-G | depositor full sequence | sequence record 36124 | pVSV eGFP RABV-G sequence 15037 bps
ACGAAGACAAACAAACCATTATTATCATTAAAAGGCTCAGGAGAAACTTTAACAGTAATCAGAATTCTCG
AGATGGTGAGCAAGGGCGAGGAGCTGTTCACCGGGGTGGTGCCCATCCTGGTCGAGCTGGACGGCGACGT
AAACGGCCACAAGTTCAGCGTGTCCGGCGAGGGCGAGGGCGATGCCACCTACGGCAAGCTGACCCTGAAG
TTCATCTGCACCACCGGCAAGCTGCCCGTGCCCTGGCCCACCCTCGTGACCACCCTGACCTACGGCGTGC
AGTGCTTCAGCCGCTACCCCGACCACATGAAGCAGCACGACTTCTTCAAGTCCGCCATGCCCGAAGGCTA
CGTCCAGGAGCGCACCATCTTCTTCAAGGACGACGGCAACTACAAGACCCGCGCCGAGGTGAAGTTCGAG
GGCGACACCCTGGTGAACCGCATCGAGCTGAAGGGCATCGACTTCAAGGAGGACGGCAACATCCTGGGGC
ACAAGCTGGAGTACAACTACAACAGCCACAACGTCTATATCATGGCCGACAAGCAGAAGAACGGCATCAA
GGTGAACTTCAAGATCCGCCACAACATCGAGGACGGCAGCGTGCAGCTCGCCGACCACTACCAGCAGAAC
ACCCCCATCGGCGACGGCCCCGTGCTGCTGCCCGACAACCACTACCTGAGCACCCAGTCCGCCCTGAGCA
AAGACCCCAACGAGAAGCGCGATCACATGGTCCTGCTGGAGTTCGTGACCGCCGCCGGGATCACTCTCGG
CATGGACGAGCTGTACAAGTGATGGCCATATGAAAAAAACTAACAGTAATCAAAATGTCTGTTACAGTCA
AGAGAATCATTGACAACACAGTCATAGTTCCAAAACTTCCTGCAAATGAGGATCCAGTGGAATACCCGGC
AGATTACTTCAGAAAATCAAAGGAGATTCCTCTTTACATCAATACTACAAAAAGTTTGTCAGATCTAAGA
GGATATGTCTACCAAGGCCTCAAATCCGGAAATGTATCAATCATACATGTCAACAGCTACTTGTATGGAG
CATTAAAGGACATCCGGGGTAAGTTGGATAAAGATTGGTCAAGTTTCGGAATAAACATCGGGAAAGCAGG
GGATACAATCGGAATATTTGACCTTGTATCCTTGAAAGCCCTGGACGGCGTACTTCCAGATGGAGTATCG
GATGCTTCCAGAACCAGCGCAGATGACAAATGGTTGCCTTTGTATCTACTTGGCTTATACAGAGTGGGCA
GAACACAAATGCCTGAATACAGAAAAAAGCTCATGGATGGGCTGACAAATCAATGCAAAATGATCAATGA
ACAGTTTGAACCTCTTGTGCCAGAAGGTCGTGACATTTTTGATGTGTGGGGAAATGACAGTAATTACACA
AAAATTGTCGCTGCAGTGGACATGTTCTTCCACATGTTCAAAAAACATGAATGTGCCTCGTTCAGATACG
GAACTATTGTTTCCAGATTCAAAGATTGTGCTGCATTGGCAACATTTGGACACCTCTGCAAAATAACCGG
AATGTCTACAGAAGATGTAACGACCTGGATCTTGAACCGAGAAGTTGCAGATGAAATGGTCCAAATGATG
CTTCCAGGCCAAGAAATTGACAAGGCCGATTCATACATGCCTTATTTGATCGACTTTGGATTGTCTTCTA
AGTCTCCATATTCTTCCGTCAAAAACCCTGCCTTCCACTTCTGGGGGCAATTGACAGCTCTTCTGCTCAG
ATCCACCAGAGCAAGGAATGCCCGACAGCCTGATGACATTGAGTATACATCTCTTACTACAGCAGGTTTG
TTGTACGCTTATGCAGTAGGATCCTCTGCCGACTTGGCACAACAGTTTTGTGTTGGAGATAACAAATACA
CTCCAGATGATAGTACCGGAGGATTGACGACTAATGCACCGCCACAAGGCAGAGATGTGGTCGAATGGCT
CGGATGGTTTGAAGATCAAAACAGAAAACCGACTCCTGATATGATGCAGTATGCGAAAAGAGCAGTCATG
TCACTGCAAGGCCTAAGAGAGAAGACAATTGGCAAGTATGCTAAGTCAGAATTTGACAAATGACCCTATA
ATTCTCAGATCACCTATTATATATTATGCTACATATGAAAAAAACTAACAGATATCATGGATAATCTCAC
AAAAGTTCGTGAGTATCTCAAGTCCTACTCTCGTCTAGATCAGGCGGTAGGAGAGATAGATGAGATCGAA
GCACAACGAGCTGAAAAGTCCAATTATGAGTTGTTCCAAGAGGACGGAGTGGAAGAGCATACTAGGCCCT
CTTATTTTCAGGCAGCAGATGATTCTGACACAGAATCTGAACCAGAAATTGAAGACAATCAAGGCTTGTA
TGTACCAGATCCGGAAGCTGAGCAAGTTGAAGGCTTTATACAGGGGCCTTTAGATGACTATGCAGATGAG
GACGTGGATGTTGTATTCACTTCGGACTGGAAACAGCCTGAGCTTGAATCCGACGAGCATGGAAAGACCT
TACGGTTGACATTGCCAGAGGGTTTAAGTGGAGAGCAGAAATCCCAGTGGCTTTTGACGATTAAAGCAGT
CGTTCAAAGTGCCAAACACTGGAATCTGGCAGAGTGCACATTTGAAGCATCGGGAGAAGGGGTCATCATA
AAAAAGCGCCAGATAACTCCGGATGTATATAAGGTCACTCCAGTGATGAACACACATCCGTACCAATCAG
AAGCCGTATCAGATGTTTGGTCTCTCTCAAAGACATCCATGACTTTCCAACCCAAGAAAGCAAGTCTTCA
GCCTCTCACCATATCCTTGGATGAATTGTTCTCATCTAGAGGAGAATTCATCTCTGTCGGAGGTAACGGA
CGAATGTCTCATAAAGAGGCCATCCTGCTCGGTCTGAGGTACAAAAAGTTGTACAATCAGGCGAGAGTCA
AATATTCTCTGTAGACTATGAAAAAAAGTAACAGATATCACAATCTAAGTGTTATCCCAATCCATTCATC
ATGAGTTCCTTAAAGAAGATTCTCGGTCTGAAGGGGAAAGGTAAGAAATCTAAGAAATTAGGGATCGCAC
CACCCCCTTATGAAGAGGACACTAGCATGGAGTATGCTCCGAGCGCTCCAATTGACAAATCCTATTTTGG
AGTTGACGAGATGGACACCTATGATCCGAATCAATTAAGATATGAGAAATTCTTCTTTACAGTGAAAATG
ACGGTTAGATCTAATCGTCCGTTCAGAACATACTCAGATGTGGCAGCCGCTGTATCCCATTGGGATCACA
TGTACATCGGAATGGCAGGGAAACGTCCCTTCTACAAAATCTTGGCTTTTTTGGGTTCTTCTAATCTAAA
GGCCACTCCAGCGGTATTGGCAGATCAAGGTCAACCAGAGTATCACGCTCACTGCGAAGGCAGGGCTTAT
TTGCCACATAGGATGGGGAAGACCCCTCCCATGCTCAATGTACCAGAGCACTTCAGAAGACCATTCAATA
TAGGTCTTTACAAGGGAACGATTGAGCTCACAATGACCATCTACGATGATGAGTCACTGGAAGCAGCTCC
TATGATCTGGGATCATTTCAATTCTTCCAAATTTTCTGATTTCAGAGAGAAGGCCTTAATGTTTGGCCTG
ATTGTCGAGAAAAAGGCATCTGGAGCGTGGGTCCTGGATTCTATCAGCCACTTCAAATGAGCTAGTCTAG
CTTCCAGCTTCTGAACAATCCCCGGTTTACTCAGTCTCTCCTAATTCCAGCCTTTCGAACAACTAATATC
CTGTCTTTTCTATCCCTATGAAAAAAACTAACAGAGATCGATCTGTTTCCTTGACACGCGTATGGTTCCT
CAGGCTCTCCTGTTTGTACCCCTTCTGGTTTTTCCATTGTGTTTTGGGAAATTCCCTATTTACACGATAC
CAGACAAGCTTGGTCCCTGGAGTCCGATTGACATACATCACCTCAGCTGCCCAAACAATTTGGTAGTGGA
GGACGAAGGATGCACCAACCTGTCAGGGTTCTCCTACATGGAACTTAAAGTTGGATACATCTTAGCCATA
AAAGTGAACGGGTTCACTTGCACAGGCGTTGTGACGGAGGCTGAAACCTACACTAACTTCGTTGGTTATG
TCACAACCACGTTCAAAAGAAAGCATTTCCGCCCAACACCAGATGCATGTAGAGCCGCGTACAACTGGAA
GATGGCCGGTGACCCCAGATATGAAGAGTCTCTACACAATCCGTACCCTGACTACCGCTGGCTTCGAACT
GTAAAAACCACCAAGGAGTCTCTCGTTATCATATCTCCAAGTGTGGCAGATTTGGACCCATATGACAGAT
CCCTTCACTCGAGGGTCTTCCCTAGCGGGAAGTGCTCAGGAGTAGCGGTGTCTTCTACCTACTGCTCCAC
TAACCACGATTACACCATTTGGATGCCCGAGAATCCGAGACTAGGGATGTCTTGTGACATTTTTACCAAT
AGTAGAGGGAAGAGAGCATCCAAAGGGAGTGAGACTTGCGGCTTTGTAGATGAAAGAGGCCTATATAAGT
CTTTAAAAGGAGCATGCAAACTCAAGTTATGTGGAGTTCTAGGACTTAGACTTATGGATGGAACATGGGT
CTCGATGCAAACATCAAATGAAACCAAATGGTGCCCTCCCGATAAGTTGGTGAACCTGCACGACTTTCGC
TCAGACGAAATTGAGCACCTTGTTGTAGAGGAGTTGGTCAGGAAGAGAGAGGAGTGTCTGGATGCACTAG
AGTCCATCATGACAACCAAGTCAGTGAGTTTCAGACGTCTCAGTCATTTAAGAAAACTTGTCCCTGGGTT
TGGAAAAGCATATACCATATTCAACAAGACCTTGATGGAAGCCGATGCTCACTACAAGTCAGTCAGAACT
TGGAATGAGATCCTCCCTTCAAAAGGGTGTTTAAGAGTTGGGGGGAGGTGTCATCCTCATGTGAACGGGG
TGTTTTTCAATGGTATAATATTAGGACCTGACGGCAATGTCTTAATCCCAGAGATGCAATCATCCCTCCT
CCAGCAACATATGGAGTTGTTGGAATCCTCGGTTATCCCCCTTGTGCACCCCCTGGCAGACCCGTCTACC
GTTTTCAAGGACGGTGACGAGGCTGAGGATTTTGTTGAAGTTCACCTTCCCGATGTGCACAATCAGGTCT
CAGGAGTTGACTTGGGTCTCCCGAACTGGGGGAAGTATGTATTACTGAGTGCAGGGGCCCTGACTGCCTT
GATGTTGATAATTTTCCTGATGACATGTTGTAGAAGAGTCAATCGATCAGAACCTACGCAACACAATCTC
AGAGGGACAGGGAGGGAGGTGTCAGTCACTCCCCAAAGCGGGAAGATCATATCTTCATGGGAATCACACA
AGAGTGGGGGTGAGACCAGACTGTAAGCGGCCGCCCTGCACAACAGATTCTTCATGTTTGAACCAAATCA
ACTTGTGATATCATGCTCAAAGAGGCCTTAATTATATTTTAATTTTTAATTTTTATGAAAAAAACTAACA
GCAATCATGGAAGTCCACGATTTTGAGACCGACGAGTTCAATGATTTCAATGAAGATGACTATGCCACAA
GAGAATTCCTGAATCCCGATGAGCGCATGACGTACTTGAATCATGCTGATTACAATTTGAATTCTCCTCT
AATTAGTGATGATATTGACAATTTGATCAGGAAATTCAATTCTCTTCCGATTCCCTCGATGTGGGATAGT
AAGAACTGGGATGGAGTTCTTGAGATGTTAACATCATGTCAAGCCAATCCCATCTCAACATCTCAGATGC
ATAAATGGATGGGAAGTTGGTTAATGTCTGATAATCATGATGCCAGTCAAGGGTATAGTTTTTTACATGA
AGTGGACAAAGAGGCAGAAATAACATTTGACGTGGTGGAGACCTTCATCCGCGGCTGGGGCAACAAACCA
ATTGAATACATCAAAAAGGAAAGATGGACTGACTCATTCAAAATTCTCGCTTATTTGTGTCAAAAGTTTT
TGGACTTACACAAGTTGACATTAATCTTAAATGCTGTCTCTGAGGTGGAATTGCTCAACTTGGCGAGGAC
TTTCAAAGGCAAAGTCAGAAGAAGTTCTCATGGAACGAACATATGCAGGATTAGGGTTCCCAGCTTGGGT
CCTACTTTTATTTCAGAAGGATGGGCTTACTTCAAGAAACTTGATATTCTAATGGACCGAAACTTTCTGT
TAATGGTCAAAGATGTGATTATAGGGAGGATGCAAACGGTGCTATCCATGGTATGTAGAATAGACAACCT
GTTCTCAGAGCAAGACATCTTCTCCCTTCTAAATATCTACAGAATTGGAGATAAAATTGTGGAGAGGCAG
GGAAATTTTTCTTATGACTTGATTAAAATGGTGGAACCGATATGCAACTTGAAGCTGATGAAATTAGCAA
GAGAATCAAGGCCTTTAGTCCCACAATTCCCTCATTTTGAAAATCATATCAAGACTTCTGTTGATGAAGG
GGCAAAAATTGACCGAGGTATAAGATTCCTCCATGATCAGATAATGAGTGTGAAAACAGTGGATCTCACA
CTGGTGATTTATGGATCGTTCAGACATTGGGGTCATCCTTTTATAGATTATTACACTGGACTAGAAAAAT
TACATTCCCAAGTAACCATGAAGAAAGATATTGATGTGTCATATGCAAAAGCACTTGCAAGTGATTTAGC
TCGGATTGTTCTATTTCAACAGTTCAATGATCATAAAAAGTGGTTCGTGAATGGAGACTTGCTCCCTCAT
GATCATCCCTTTAAAAGTCATGTTAAAGAAAATACATGGCCCACAGCTGCTCAAGTTCAAGATTTTGGAG
ATAAATGGCATGAACTTCCGCTGATTAAATGTTTTGAAATACCCGACTTACTAGACCCATCGATAATATA
CTCTGACAAAAGTCATTCAATGAATAGGTCAGAGGTGTTGAAACATGTCCGAATGAATCCGAACACTCCT
ATCCCTAGTAAAAAGGTGTTGCAGACTATGTTGGACACAAAGGCTACCAATTGGAAAGAATTTCTTAAAG
AGATTGATGAGAAGGGCTTAGATGATGATGATCTAATTATTGGTCTTAAAGGAAAGGAGAGGGAACTGAA
GTTGGCAGGTAGATTTTTCTCCCTAATGTCTTGGAAATTGCGAGAATACTTTGTAATTACCGAATATTTG
ATAAAGACTCATTTCGTCCCTATGTTTAAAGGCCTGACAATGGCGGACGATCTAACTGCAGTCATTAAAA
AGATGTTAGATTCCTCATCCGGCCAAGGATTGAAGTCATATGAGGCAATTTGCATAGCCAATCACATTGA
TTACGAAAAATGGAATAACCACCAAAGGAAGTTATCAAACGGCCCAGTGTTCCGAGTTATGGGCCAGTTC
TTAGGTTATCCATCCTTAATCGAGAGAACTCATGAATTTTTTGAGAAAAGTCTTATATACTACAATGGAA
GACCAGACTTGATGCGTGTTCACAACAACACACTGATCAATTCAACCTCCCAACGAGTTTGTTGGCAAGG
ACAAGAGGGTGGACTGGAAGGTCTACGGCAAAAAGGATGGAGTATCCTCAATCTACTGGTTATTCAAAGA
GAGGCTAAAATCAGAAACACTGCTGTCAAAGTCTTGGCACAAGGTGATAATCAAGTTATTTGCACACAGT
ATAAAACGAAGAAATCGAGAAACGTTGTAGAATTACAGGGTGCTCTCAATCAAATGGTTTCTAATAATGA
GAAAATTATGACTGCAATCAAAATAGGGACAGGGAAGTTAGGACTTTTGATAAATGACGATGAGACTATG
CAATCTGCAGATTACTTGAATTATGGAAAAATACCGATTTTCCGTGGAGTGATTAGAGGGTTAGAGACCA
AGAGATGGTCACGAGTGACTTGTGTCACCAATGACCAAATACCCACTTGTGCTAATATAATGAGCTCAGT
TTCCACAAATGCTCTCACCGTAGCTCATTTTGCTGAGAACCCAATCAATGCCATGATACAGTACAATTAT
TTTGGGACATTTGCTAGACTCTTGTTGATGATGCATGATCCTGCTCTTCGTCAATCATTGTATGAAGTTC
AAGATAAGATACCGGGCTTGCACAGTTCTACTTTCAAATACGCCATGTTGTATTTGGACCCTTCCATTGG
AGGAGTGTCGGGCATGTCTTTGTCCAGGTTTTTGATTAGAGCCTTCCCAGATCCCGTAACAGAAAGTCTC
TCATTCTGGAGATTCATCCATGTACATGCTCGAAGTGAGCATCTGAAGGAGATGAGTGCAGTATTTGGAA
ACCCCGAGATAGCCAAGTTTCGAATAACTCACATAGACAAGCTAGTAGAAGATCCAACCTCTCTGAACAT
CGCTATGGGAATGAGTCCAGCGAACTTGTTAAAGACTGAGGTTAAAAAATGCTTAATCGAATCAAGACAA
ACCATCAGGAACCAGGTGATTAAGGATGCAACCATATATTTGTATCATGAAGAGGATCGGCTCAGAAGTT
TCTTATGGTCAATAAATCCTCTGTTCCCTAGATTTTTAAGTGAATTCAAATCAGGCACTTTTTTGGGAGT
CGCAGACGGGCTCATCAGTCTATTTCAAAATTCTCGTACTATTCGGAACTCCTTTAAGAAAAAGTATCAT
AGGGAATTGGATGATTTGATTGTGAGGAGTGAGGTATCCTCTTTGACACATTTAGGGAAACTTCATTTGA
GAAGGGGATCATGTAAAATGTGGACATGTTCAGCTACTCATGCTGACACATTAAGATACAAATCCTGGGG
CCGTACAGTTATTGGGACAACTGTACCCCATCCATTAGAAATGTTGGGTCCACAACATCGAAAAGAGACT
CCTTGTGCACCATGTAACACATCAGGGTTCAATTATGTTTCTGTGCATTGTCCAGACGGGATCCATGACG
TCTTTAGTTCACGGGGACCATTGCCTGCTTATCTAGGGTCTAAAACATCTGAATCTACATCTATTTTGCA
GCCTTGGGAAAGGGAAAGCAAAGTCCCACTGATTAAAAGAGCTACACGTCTTAGAGATGCTATCTCTTGG
TTTGTTGAACCCGACTCTAAACTAGCAATGACTATACTTTCTAACATCCACTCTTTAACAGGCGAAGAAT
GGACCAAAAGGCAGCATGGGTTCAAAAGAACAGGGTCTGCCCTTCATAGGTTTTCGACATCTCGGATGAG
CCATGGTGGGTTCGCATCTCAGAGCACTGCAGCATTGACCAGGTTGATGGCAACTACAGACACCATGAGG
GATCTGGGAGATCAGAATTTCGACTTTTTATTCCAAGCAACGTTGCTCTATGCTCAAATTACCACCACTG
TTGCAAGAGACGGATGGATCACCAGTTGTACAGATCATTATCATATTGCCTGTAAGTCCTGTTTGAGACC
CATAGAAGAGATCACCCTGGACTCAAGTATGGACTACACGCCCCCAGATGTATCCCATGTGCTGAAGACA
TGGAGGAATGGGGAAGGTTCGTGGGGACAAGAGATAAAACAGATCTATCCTTTAGAAGGGAATTGGAAGA
ATTTAGCACCTGCTGAGCAATCCTATCAAGTCGGCAGATGTATAGGTTTTCTATATGGAGACTTGGCGTA
TAGAAAATCTACTCATGCCGAGGACAGTTCTCTATTTCCTCTATCTATACAAGGTCGTATTAGAGGTCGA
GGTTTCTTAAAAGGGTTGCTAGACGGATTAATGAGAGCAAGTTGCTGCCAAGTAATACACCGGAGAAGTC
TGGCTCATTTGAAGAGGCCGGCCAACGCAGTGTACGGAGGTTTGATTTACTTGATTGATAAATTGAGTGT
ATCACCTCCATTCCTTTCTCTTACTAGATCAGGACCTATTAGAGACGAATTAGAAACGATTCCCCACAAG
ATCCCAACCTCCTATCCGACAAGCAACCGTGATATGGGGGTGATTGTCAGAAATTACTTCAAATACCAAT
GCCGTCTAATTGAAAAGGGAAAATACAGATCACATTATTCACAATTATGGTTATTCTCAGATGTCTTATC
CATAGACTTCATTGGACCATTCTCTATTTCCACCACCCTCTTGCAAATCCTATACAAGCCATTTTTATCT
GGGAAAGATAAGAATGAGTTGAGAGAGCTGGCAAATCTTTCTTCATTGCTAAGATCAGGAGAGGGGTGGG
AAGACATACATGTGAAATTCTTCACCAAGGACATATTATTGTGTCCAGAGGAAATCAGACATGCTTGCAA
GTTCGGGATTGCTAAGGATAATAATAAAGACATGAGCTATCCCCCTTGGGGAAGGGAATCCAGAGGGACA
ATTACAACAATCCCTGTTTATTATACGACCACCCCTTACCCAAAGATGCTAGAGATGCCTCCAAGAATCC
AAAATCCCCTGCTGTCCGGAATCAGGTTGGGCCAATTACCAACTGGCGCTCATTATAAAATTCGGAGTAT
ATTACATGGAATGGGAATCCATTACAGGGACTTCTTGAGTTGTGGAGACGGCTCCGGAGGGATGACTGCT
GCATTACTACGAGAAAATGTGCATAGCAGAGGAATATTCAATAGTCTGTTAGAATTATCAGGGTCAGTCA
TGCGAGGCGCCTCTCCTGAGCCCCCCAGTGCCCTAGAAACTTTAGGAGGAGATAAATCGAGATGTGTAAA
TGGTGAAACATGTTGGGAATATCCATCTGACTTATGTGACCCAAGGACTTGGGACTATTTCCTCCGACTC
AAAGCAGGCTTGGGGCTTCAAATTGATTTAATTGTAATGGATATGGAAGTTCGGGATTCTTCTACTAGCC
TGAAAATTGAGACGAATGTTAGAAATTATGTGCACCGGATTTTGGATGAGCAAGGAGTTTTAATCTACAA
GACTTATGGAACATATATTTGTGAGAGCGAAAAGAATGCAGTAACAATCCTTGGTCCCATGTTCAAGACG
GTCGACTTAGTTCAAACAGAATTTAGTAGTTCTCAAACGTCTGAAGTATATATGGTATGTAAAGGTTTGA
AGAAATTAATCGATGAACCCAATCCCGATTGGTCTTCCATCAATGAATCCTGGAAAAACCTGTACGCATT
CCAGTCATCAGAACAGGAATTTGCCAGAGCAAAGAAGGTTAGTACATACTTTACCTTGACAGGTATTCCC
TCCCAATTCATTCCTGATCCTTTTGTAAACATTGAGACTATGCTACAAATATTCGGAGTACCCACGGGTG
TGTCTCATGCGGCTGCCTTAAAATCATCTGATAGACCTGCAGATTTATTGACCATTAGCCTTTTTTATAT
GGCGATTATATCGTATTATAACATCAATCATATCAGAGTAGGACCGATACCTCCGAACCCCCCATCAGAT
GGAATTGCACAAAATGTGGGGATCGCTATAACTGGTATAAGCTTTTGGCTGAGTTTGATGGAGAAAGACA
TTCCACTATATCAACAGTGTTTGGCAGTTATCCAGCAATCATTTCCGATTAGGTGGGAGGCTATTTCAGT
AAAAGGAGGATACAAGCAGAAGTGGAGTACTAGAGGTGATGGGCTCCCAAAAGATACCCGAATTTCAGAC
TCCTTGGCCCCAATCGGGAACTGGATCAGATCTTTGGAATTGGTCCGAAACCAAGTTCGTCTAAATCCAT
TCAATAAGATCTTGTTCAATCAGCTATGTCGTACAGTGGATAATCATTTGAAGTGGTCAAATTTGCGAAA
AAACACAGGAATGATTGAATGGATCAATGGGCGAATTTCAAAAGAAGACCGGTCTATACTGATGTTGAAG
AGTGACCTACATGAGGAAAACTCTTGGAGAGATTAAAAAATCAGGAGGAGACTCCAAACTTTAAGTATGA
AAAAAACTTTGATCCTTAAGACCCTCTTGTGGTTTTTATTTTTTTATCTGGTTTTGTGGTCTTCGTGGGT
CGGCATGGCATCTCCACCTCCTCGCGGTCCGACCTGGGCATCCGAAGGAGGACGTCGTCCACTCGGATGG
CTAAGGGAGAGCTCGGATCCGGCTGCTAACAAAGCCCGAAAGGAAGCTGAGTTGGCTGCTGCCACCGCTG
AGCAATAACTAGCATAACCCCTTGGGGCCTCTAAACGGGTCTTGAGGGGTTTTTTGCTGAAAGGAGGAAC
TATATCCGGATCGAGATCCTCTAGAGTCGACCTGCAGGCATGCAAGCTTGTATTCTATAGTGTCACCTAA
ATCGTATGTGTATGATACATAAGGTTATGTATTAATTGTAGCCGCGTTCTAACGACAATATGTACAAGCC
TAATTGTGTAGCATCTGGCTTACTGAAGCAGACCCTATCATCTCTCTCGTAAACTGCCGTCAGAGTCGGT
TTGGTTGGACGAACCTTCTGAGTTTCTGGTAACGCCGTCCCGCACCCGGAAATGGTCAGCGAACCAATCA
GCAGGGTCATCGCTAGCCAGATCCTCTACGCCGGACGCATCGTGGCCGGCATCACCGGCGCCACAGGTGC
GGTTGCTGGCGCCTATATCGCCGACATCACCGATGGGGAAGATCGGGCTCGCCACTTCGGGCTCATGAGC
GCTTGTTTCGGCGTGGGTATGGTGGCAGGCCCCGTGGCCGGGGGACTGTTGGGCGCCATCTCCTTGCACC
ATTCCTTGCGGCGGCGGTGCTCAACGGCCTCAACCTACTACTGGGCTGCTTCCTAATGCAGGAGTCGCAT
AAGGGAGAGCGTCGAATGGTGCACTCTCAGTACAATCTGCTCTGATGCCGCATAGTTAAGCCAGCCCCGA
CACCCGCCAACACCCGCTGACGCGCCCTGACGGGCTTGTCTGCTCCCGGCATCCGCTTACAGACAAGCTG
TGACCGTCTCCGGGAGCTGCATGTGTCAGAGGTTTTCACCGTCATCACCGAAACGCGCGAGACGAAAGGG
CCTCGTGATACGCCTATTTTTATAGGTTAATGTCATGATAATAATGGTTTCTTAGACGTCAGGTGGCACT
TTTCGGGGAAATGTGCGCGGAACCCCTATTTGTTTATTTTTCTAAATACATTCAAATATGTATCCGCTCA
TGAGACAATAACCCTGATAAATGCTTCAATAATATTGAAAAAGGAAGAGTATGAGTATTCAACATTTCCG
TGTCGCCCTTATTCCCTTTTTTGCGGCATTTTGCCTTCCTGTTTTTGCTCACCCAGAAACGCTGGTGAAA
GTAAAAGATGCTGAAGATCAGTTGGGTGCACGAGTGGGTTACATCGAACTGGATCTCAACAGCGGTAAGA
TCCTTGAGAGTTTTCGCCCCGAAGAACGTTTTCCAATGATGAGCACTTTTAAAGTTCTGCTATGTGGCGC
GGTATTATCCCGTATTGACGCCGGGCAAGAGCAACTCGGTCGCCGCATACACTATTCTCAGAATGACTTG
GTTGAGTACTCACCAGTCACAGAAAAGCATCTTACGGATGGCATGACAGTAAGAGAATTATGCAGTGCTG
CCATAACCATGAGTGATAACACTGCGGCCAACTTACTTCTGACAACGATCGGAGGACCGAAGGAGCTAAC
CGCTTTTTTGCACAACATGGGGGATCATGTAACTCGCCTTGATCGTTGGGAACCGGAGCTGAATGAAGCC
ATACCAAACGACGAGCGTGACACCACGATGCCTGTAGCAATGGCAACAACGTTGCGCAAACTATTAACTG
GCGAACTACTTACTCTAGCTTCCCGGCAACAATTAATAGACTGGATGGAGGCGGATAAAGTTGCAGGACC
ACTTCTGCGCTCGGCCCTTCCGGCTGGCTGGTTTATTGCTGATAAATCTGGAGCCGGTGAGCGTGGGTCT
CGCGGTATCATTGCAGCACTGGGGCCAGATGGTAAGCCCTCCCGTATCGTAGTTATCTACACGACGGGGA
GTCAGGCAACTATGGATGAACGAAATAGACAGATCGCTGAGATAGGTGCCTCACTGATTAAGCATTGGTA
ACTGTCAGACCAAGTTTACTCATATATACTTTAGATTGATTTAAAACTTCATTTTTAATTTAAAAGGATC
TAGGTGAAGATCCTTTTTGATAATCTCATGACCAAAATCCCTTAACGTGAGTTTTCGTTCCACTGAGCGT
CAGACCCCGTAGAAAAGATCAAAGGATCTTCTTGAGATCCTTTTTTTCTGCGCGTAATCTGCTGCTTGCA
AACAAAAAAACCACCGCTACCAGCGGTGGTTTGTTTGCCGGATCAAGAGCTACCAACTCTTTTTCCGAAG
GTAACTGGCTTCAGCAGAGCGCAGATACCAAATACTGTTCTTCTAGTGTAGCCGTAGTTAGGCCACCACT
TCAAGAACTCTGTAGCACCGCCTACATACCTCGCTCTGCTAATCCTGTTACCAGTGGCTGCTGCCAGTGG
CGATAAGTCGTGTCTTACCGGGTTGGACTCAAGACGATAGTTACCGGATAAGGCGCAGCGGTCGGGCTGA
ACGGGGGGTTCGTGCACACAGCCCAGCTTGGAGCGAACGACCTACACCGAACTGAGATACCTACAGCGTG
AGCTATGAGAAAGCGCCACGCTTCCCGAAGGGAGAAAGGCGGACAGGTATCCGGTAAGCGGCAGGGTCGG
AACAGGAGAGCGCACGAGGGAGCTTCCAGGGGGAAACGCCTGGTATCTTTATAGTCCTGTCGGGTTTCGC
CACCTCTGACTTGAGCGTCGATTTTTGTGATGCTCGTCAGGGGGGCGGAGCCTATGGAAAAACGCCAGCA
ACGCGGCCTTTTTACGGTTCCTGGCCTTTTGCTGGCCTTTTGCTCACATGTTCTTTCCTGCGTTATCCCC
TGATTCTGTGGATAACCGTATTACCGCCTTTGAGTGAGCTGATACCGCTCGCCGCAGCCGAACGACCGAG
CGCAGCGAGTCAGTGAGCGAGGAAGCGGAAGAGCGCCCAATACGCAAACCGCCTCTCCCCGCGCGTTGGC
CGATTCATTAATGCAGGGGGATCTCGATCCCGCGAAATTAATACGACTCACTATAGG
