>Addgene plasmid #31833 | pVSV eGFP RABV-G | addgene partial sequence | sequence record 47583 | T7-term
AGCCGGATCCGAGCTCTCCCTTAGCCATCCGAGTGGACGACGTCCTCCTTCGGATGCCCAGGTCGGACCG
CGAGGAGGTGGAGATGCCATGCCGACCCACGAAGACCACAAAACCAGATAAAAAAATAAAAACCACAAGA
GGGTCTTAAGGATCAAAGTTTTTTTCATACTTAAAGTTTGGAGTCTCCTCCTGATTTTTTAATCTCTCCA
AGAGTTTTCCTCATGTAGGTCACTCTTCAACATCAGTATAGACCGGTCTTCTTTTGAAATTCGCCCATTG
ATCCATTCAATCATTCCTGTGTTTTTTCGCAAATTTGACCACTTCAAATGATTATCCACTGTACGACATA
GCTGATTGAACAAGATCTTATTGAATGGATTTAGACGAACTTGGTTTCGGACCAATTCCAAAGATCTGAT
CCAGTTCCCGATTGGGGCCAAGGAGTCTGAAATTCGGGTATCTTTTGGGAGCCCATCACCTCTAGTACTC
CACTTCTGCTTGTATCCTCCTTTTACTGAAATAGCCTCCCACCTAATCGGAAATGATTGCTGGATAACTG
CCAAACACTGTTGATATAGTGGAATGTCTTTCTCCATCAAACTCAGCCAAAAGCTTATACCAGTTATAGC
GATCCCCACATTTTGTGCAATTCCATCTGATGGGGGGTTCGGAGGTATCGGTCCTACTCTGATATGATTG
ATGTTATAATACGATATAATCGCCATATAAAAAAGGCTAATGGTCAATAAATCTGCAGGTCTATCAGATG
ATTTTAAGGCAGCCGCATG
