>Addgene plasmid #31833 | pVSV eGFP RABV-G | addgene partial sequence | sequence record 50473 | EGFP-C 5'-CATGGTCCTGCTGGAGTTCGTG-3'
TCCTCTTTACATCAATACTACAAAAAGTTTGTCAGATCTAAGAGGATATGTCTACCAAGGCCTCAAATCC
GGAAATGTATCAATCATACATGTCAACAGCTACTTGTATGGAGCATTAAAGGACATCCGGGGTAAGTTGG
ATAAAGATTGGTCAAGTTTCGGAATAAACATCGGGAAAGCAGGGGATACAATCGGAATATTTGACCTTGT
ATCCTTGAAAGCCCTGGACGGCGTACTTCCAGATGGAGTATCGGATGCTTCCAGAACCAGCGCAGATGAC
AAATGGTTGCCTTTGTATCTACTTGGCTTATACAGAGTGGGCAGAACACAAATGCCTGAATACAGAAAAA
AGCTCATGGATGGGCTGACAAATCAATGCAAAATGATCAATGAACAGTTTGAACCTCTTGTGCCAGAAGG
TCGTGACATTTTTGATGTGTGGGGAAATGACAGTAATTACACAAAAATTGTCGCTGCAGTGGACATGTTC
TTCCACATGTT
